>Addgene plasmid #57779 | miniSOG-Vimentin-7 | addgene partial sequence | sequence record 117724 | CMV-F 5'-CGCAAATGGGCGGTAGGCGTG-3'
TGAACCGTCAGATCCGCTAGCGCTACCGGACTCAGATCTCGAGCTCAAGCTTCGAATTCCCATGTCCACC
AGGTCCGTGTCCTCGTCCTCCTACCGCAGGATGTTCGGCGGCCCGGGCACCGCGAGCCGGCCGAGCTCCA
GCCGGAGCTACGTGACTACGTCCACCCGCACCTACAGCCTGGGCAGCGCGCTGCGCCCCAGCACCAGCCG
CAGCCTCTACGCCTCGTCCCCGGGCGGCGTGTATGCCACGCGCTCCTCTGCCGTGCGCCTGCGGAGCAGC
GTGCCCGGGGTGCGGCTCCTGCAGGACTCGGTGGACTTCTCGCTGGCCGACGCCATCAACACCGAGTTCA
AGAACACCCGCACCAACGAGAAGGTGGAGCTGCAGGAGCTGAATGACCGCTTCGCCAACTACATCGACAA
GGTGCGCTTCCTGGAGCAGCAGAATAAGATCCTGCTGGCCGAGCTCGAGCAGCTCAAGGGCCAAGGCAAG
TCGCGCCTGGGGGACCTCTACGAGGAGGAGATGCGGGAGCTGCGCCGGCAGGTGGACCAGCTAACCAACG
ACAAAGCCCGCGTCGAGGTGGAGCGCGACAACCTGGCCGAGGACATCATGCGCCTCCGGGAGAAATTGCA
GGAGGAGATGCTTCAGAGAGAGGAAGCCGAAAACACCCTGCAATCTTTCAGACAGGATGTTGACAATGCG
TCTCTGGCACGTCTTGACCTTGAACGCAAAGTGGAATCTTTGCAAGAAGAGATTGCCTTTTTGAAGAAAC
TCCACGAAGAGGAAATCCAGGAGCTGCAGGCTCAGATTCAGGAACAGCATGTCC
