>Addgene plasmid #57779 | miniSOG-Vimentin-7 | addgene partial sequence | sequence record 118217 | SV40pA-R 5'-GAAATTTGTGATGCTATTGC-3'
TTAACAACAACAATTGCATTCATTTTATGTTTCAGGTTCAGGGGGAGGTGTGGGAGGTTTTTTAAAGCAA
GTAAAACCTCTACAAATGTGGTATGGCTGATTATGATCTAGAGTCGCGGCCGCTTATCCATCCAGCTGCA
CTCCGATGAAATACTGGAGCTCACCCTTCTGGTCCCTCATGGGCTGGAGGTGCAGGAGGTTCCAGAATTT
CTTCCCGCTTTTTGTGTAGTTTATCAGCTGCACGGTAATCTCGCGCTGATCTCTAATGGCATCGCGAATC
TTCTGCACTGTGGCCTGGTCTGTCTCTGGTCCCTGCAGAAAGCGGCCATTGCGGCCCAGGATCTCCTCTC
TGGAATACTCGGTCAGCTCCAGGAAGCCATCGGATGCGAAGATGATGGGATTGTCTGGCAGCCGTGGATC
AGTTATCACGAAACTTTTCTCCATGGTGGCGACCGGTGGATCCCCTTCAAGGTCATCGTGATGCTGAGAA
GTTTCGTTGATAACCTGTCCATCTCTAGTTTCAACCGTCTTAATCAGAAGTGTCCTTTTTGAGTGGGTAT
CAACCAGAGGGAGTGAATCCAGATTAGTTTCCCTCAGGTTCAGGGAGGAAAAGTTTGGAAGAGGCAGAGA
AATCCTGCTCTCCTCGCCTTCCAGCAGCTTCCTGTAGGTGGCAATCTCAATGTCAAGGGCCATCTTAACA
TTGAGCAGGTCTTGGTATTCACGAAGGTGACGAGCCATTTCCTCCTTCATATTCTGAATCTCATCCTGCA
GGCGGCCAATAGTGT
