[The description below was written by a language model from this plasmid's Addgene catalogue record.]
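Description:
miniSOG-Vimentin-7 is a mammalian expression plasmid that produces human vimentin (VIM) fused to the miniSOG tag. It is built on a miniSOG backbone recorded as about 4.75 kb without the insert. Expression is driven by the CMV promoter, a strong constitutive promoter in most mammalian cell lines. The listed 3′ sequencing primer points to an SV40 polyadenylation signal downstream of the coding region. According to the record, miniSOG lies on the backbone at the C-terminus of the fusion, so vimentin is read first and the tag follows. The "7" in the name probably refers to the linker length between the two parts, but the record does not say so. The plasmid is maintained in E. coli at high copy under kanamycin selection. A neomycin resistance marker allows G418 selection of stably transfected mammalian cells. No feature table is provided, so the origin of replication and the exact arrangement of the resistance cassette are not documented here.

The stated purpose is labelling of intermediate filaments, since vimentin assembles into the cytoplasmic intermediate filament network and carries the tag with it. miniSOG is a small flavin-binding fluorescent protein. The record lists excitation peaks at 448 and 473 nm and emission peaks at 500 and 528 nm, giving green fluorescence for light microscopy. On illumination it also generates singlet oxygen, which can locally polymerise diaminobenzidine into an osmiophilic, electron-dense deposit. The associated publication describes the tag for correlated light and electron microscopy, so the same filaments can be imaged by fluorescence and then at ultrastructural resolution.
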