Addgene plasmid #57779: miniSOG-Vimentin-7
Purpose: Localization: Intermediate Filaments, Excitation: 448 / 473, Emission: 500 / 528
Depositing lab: Michael Davidson. Depositing organization: Florida State University, Tallahassee. Publication: A genetically encoded tag for correlated light and electron microscopy of intact cells, tissues, and organisms. Shu X, Lev-Ram V, Deerinck TJ, Qi Y, Ramko EB, Davidson MW, Jin Y, Ellisman MH, Tsien RY. PLoS Biol. 2011 Apr;9(4):e1001041. doi: 10.1371/journal.pbio.1001041. Epub 2011 Apr 5. PubMed 21483721.
Backbone
  Vector backbone: miniSOG
  Backbone size w/o insert (bp): 4750
  Vector type: Mammalian Expression
  Selectable markers: Neomycin (select with G418)
Growth in bacteria
  Bacterial resistance: Kanamycin, 50 μg/mL
  Growth temperature: 37°C
  Growth strain: DH5alpha
  Copy number: High Copy
Gene/Insert
  Gene/Insert name: Vimentin (alt name: NM_003380.3)
  Species: H. sapiens (human)
  Entrez Gene: VIM
  Promoter: CMV
  Tag / fusion protein: miniSOG (C terminal on backbone)
  Cloning method: Unknown
  Sequencing primers: 5′ CMV-F; 3′ SV40pA-R
Terms and licenses: Academic/Nonprofit Terms; Industry Terms
Depositor comments: . Excitation = 448 / 473; Emission = 500 / 528
How to cite: miniSOG-Vimentin-7 was a gift from Michael Davidson (Addgene plasmid # 57779 ; http://n2t.net/addgene:57779 ; RRID:Addgene_57779)
